>Addgene plasmid #166241 | lentiCRISPR v2 puro - CRBN (#2) | addgene full sequence | sequence record 330216 | Addgene NGS Result
CGGATCGGCACTGCGTGCGCCAATTCTGCAGACAAATGGCAGTATTCATCCACAATTTTAAAAGAAAAGG
GGGGATTGGGGGGTACAGTGCAGGGGAAAGAATAGTAGACATAATAGCAACAGACATACAAACTAAAGAA
TTACAAAAACAAATTACAAAAATTCAAAATTTTCGGGTTTATTACAGGGACAGCAGAGATCCAGTTTGGT
TAATTAAGGTACCGAGGGCCTATTTCCCATGATTCCTTCATATTTGCATATACGATACAAGGCTGTTAGA
GAGATAATTAGAATTAATTTGACTGTAAACACAAAGATATTAGTACAAAATACGTGACGTAGAAAGTAAT
AATTTCTTGGGTAGTTTGCAGTTTTAAAATTATGTTTTAAAATGGACTATCATATGCTTACCGTAACTTG
AAAGTATTTCGATTTCTTGGCTTTATATATCTTGTGGAAAGGACGAAACACCGCAGGACGCTGCGCACAA
CAGTTTTAGAGCTAGAAATAGCAAGTTAAAATAAGGCTAGTCCGTTATCAACTTGAAAAAGTGGCACCGA
GTCGGTGCTTTTTTGAATTCGCTAGCTAGGTCTTGAAAGGAGTGGGAATTGGCTCCGGTGCCCGTCAGTG
GGCAGAGCGCACATCGCCCACAGTCCCCGAGAAGTTGGGGGGAGGGGTCGGCAATTGATCCGGTGCCTAG
AGAAGGTGGCGCGGGGTAAACTGGGAAAGTGATGTCGTGTACTGGCTCCGCCTTTTTCCCGAGGGTGGGG
GAGAACCGTATATAAGTGCAGTAGTCGCCGTGAACGTTCTTTTTCGCAACGGGTTTGCCGCCAGAACACA
GGACCGGTTCTAGAGCGCTGCCACCATGGACAAGAAGTACAGCATCGGCCTGGACATCGGCACCAACTCT
GTGGGCTGGGCCGTGATCACCGACGAGTACAAGGTGCCCAGCAAGAAATTCAAGGTGCTGGGCAACACCG
ACCGGCACAGCATCAAGAAGAACCTGATCGGAGCCCTGCTGTTCGACAGCGGCGAAACAGCCGAGGCCAC
CCGGCTGAAGAGAACCGCCAGAAGAAGATACACCAGACGGAAGAACCGGATCTGCTATCTGCAAGAGATC
TTCAGCAACGAGATGGCCAAGGTGGACGACAGCTTCTTCCACAGACTGGAAGAGTCCTTCCTGGTGGAAG
AGGATAAGAAGCACGAGCGGCACCCCATCTTCGGCAACATCGTGGACGAGGTGGCCTACCACGAGAAGTA
CCCCACCATCTACCACCTGAGAAAGAAACTGGTGGACAGCACCGACAAGGCCGACCTGCGGCTGATCTAT
CTGGCCCTGGCCCACATGATCAAGTTCCGGGGCCACTTCCTGATCGAGGGCGACCTGAACCCCGACAACA
GCGACGTGGACAAGCTGTTCATCCAGCTGGTGCAGACCTACAACCAGCTGTTCGAGGAAAACCCCATCAA
CGCCAGCGGCGTGGACGCCAAGGCCATCCTGTCTGCCAGACTGAGCAAGAGCAGACGGCTGGAAAATCTG
ATCGCCCAGCTGCCCGGCGAGAAGAAGAATGGCCTGTTCGGAAACCTGATTGCCCTGAGCCTGGGCCTGA
CCCCCAACTTCAAGAGCAACTTCGACCTGGCCGAGGATGCCAAACTGCAGCTGAGCAAGGACACCTACGA
CGACGACCTGGACAACCTGCTGGCCCAGATCGGCGACCAGTACGCCGACCTGTTTCTGGCCGCCAAGAAC
CTGTCCGACGCCATCCTGCTGAGCGACATCCTGAGAGTGAACACCGAGATCACCAAGGCCCCCCTGAGCG
CCTCTATGATCAAGAGATACGACGAGCACCACCAGGACCTGACCCTGCTGAAAGCTCTCGTGCGGCAGCA
GCTGCCTGAGAAGTACAAAGAGATTTTCTTCGACCAGAGCAAGAACGGCTACGCCGGCTACATTGACGGC
GGAGCCAGCCAGGAAGAGTTCTACAAGTTCATCAAGCCCATCCTGGAAAAGATGGACGGCACCGAGGAAC
TGCTCGTGAAGCTGAACAGAGAGGACCTGCTGCGGAAGCAGCGGACCTTCGACAACGGCAGCATCCCCCA
CCAGATCCACCTGGGAGAGCTGCACGCCATTCTGCGGCGGCAGGAAGATTTTTACCCATTCCTGAAGGAC
AACCGGGAAAAGATCGAGAAGATCCTGACCTTCCGCATCCCCTACTACGTGGGCCCTCTGGCCAGGGGAA
ACAGCAGATTCGCCTGGATGACCAGAAAGAGCGAGGAAACCATCACCCCCTGGAACTTCGAGGAAGTGGT
GGACAAGGGCGCTTCCGCCCAGAGCTTCATCGAGCGGATGACCAACTTCGATAAGAACCTGCCCAACGAG
AAGGTGCTGCCCAAGCACAGCCTGCTGTACGAGTACTTCACCGTGTATAACGAGCTGACCAAAGTGAAAT
ACGTGACCGAGGGAATGAGAAAGCCCGCCTTCCTGAGCGGCGAGCAGAAAAAGGCCATCGTGGACCTGCT
GTTCAAGACCAACCGGAAAGTGACCGTGAAGCAGCTGAAAGAGGACTACTTCAAGAAAATCGAGTGCTTC
GACTCCGTGGAAATCTCCGGCGTGGAAGATCGGTTCAACGCCTCCCTGGGCACATACCACGATCTGCTGA
AAATTATCAAGGACAAGGACTTCCTGGACAATGAGGAAAACGAGGACATTCTGGAAGATATCGTGCTGAC
CCTGACACTGTTTGAGGACAGAGAGATGATCGAGGAACGGCTGAAAACCTATGCCCACCTGTTCGACGAC
AAAGTGATGAAGCAGCTGAAGCGGCGGAGATACACCGGCTGGGGCAGGCTGAGCCGGAAGCTGATCAACG
GCATCCGGGACAAGCAGTCCGGCAAGACAATCCTGGATTTCCTGAAGTCCGACGGCTTCGCCAACAGAAA
CTTCATGCAGCTGATCCACGACGACAGCCTGACCTTTAAAGAGGACATCCAGAAAGCCCAGGTGTCCGGC
CAGGGCGATAGCCTGCACGAGCACATTGCCAATCTGGCCGGCAGCCCCGCCATTAAGAAGGGCATCCTGC
AGACAGTGAAGGTGGTGGACGAGCTCGTGAAAGTGATGGGCCGGCACAAGCCCGAGAACATCGTGATCGA
AATGGCCAGAGAGAACCAGACCACCCAGAAGGGACAGAAGAACAGCCGCGAGAGAATGAAGCGGATCGAA
GAGGGCATCAAAGAGCTGGGCAGCCAGATCCTGAAAGAACACCCCGTGGAAAACACCCAGCTGCAGAACG
AGAAGCTGTACCTGTACTACCTGCAGAATGGGCGGGATATGTACGTGGACCAGGAACTGGACATCAACCG
GCTGTCCGACTACGATGTGGACCATATCGTGCCTCAGAGCTTTCTGAAGGACGACTCCATCGACAACAAG
GTGCTGACCAGAAGCGACAAGAACCGGGGCAAGAGCGACAACGTGCCCTCCGAAGAGGTCGTGAAGAAGA
TGAAGAACTACTGGCGGCAGCTGCTGAACGCCAAGCTGATTACCCAGAGAAAGTTCGACAATCTGACCAA
GGCCGAGAGAGGCGGCCTGAGCGAACTGGATAAGGCCGGCTTCATCAAGAGACAGCTGGTGGAAACCCGG
CAGATCACAAAGCACGTGGCACAGATCCTGGACTCCCGGATGAACACTAAGTACGACGAGAATGACAAGC
TGATCCGGGAAGTGAAAGTGATCACCCTGAAGTCCAAGCTGGTGTCCGATTTCCGGAAGGATTTCCAGTT
TTACAAAGTGCGCGAGATCAACAACTACCACCACGCCCACGACGCCTACCTGAACGCCGTCGTGGGAACC
GCCCTGATCAAAAAGTACCCTAAGCTGGAAAGCGAGTTCGTGTACGGCGACTACAAGGTGTACGACGTGC
GGAAGATGATCGCCAAGAGCGAGCAGGAAATCGGCAAGGCTACCGCCAAGTACTTCTTCTACAGCAACAT
CATGAACTTTTTCAAGACCGAGATTACCCTGGCCAACGGCGAGATCCGGAAGCGGCCTCTGATCGAGACA
AACGGCGAAACCGGGGAGATCGTGTGGGATAAGGGCCGGGATTTTGCCACCGTGCGGAAAGTGCTGAGCA
TGCCCCAAGTGAATATCGTGAAAAAGACCGAGGTGCAGACAGGCGGCTTCAGCAAAGAGTCTATCCTGCC
CAAGAGGAACAGCGATAAGCTGATCGCCAGAAAGAAGGACTGGGACCCTAAGAAGTACGGCGGCTTCGAC
AGCCCCACCGTGGCCTATTCTGTGCTGGTGGTGGCCAAAGTGGAAAAGGGCAAGTCCAAGAAACTGAAGA
GTGTGAAAGAGCTGCTGGGGATCACCATCATGGAAAGAAGCAGCTTCGAGAAGAATCCCATCGACTTTCT
GGAAGCCAAGGGCTACAAAGAAGTGAAAAAGGACCTGATCATCAAGCTGCCTAAGTACTCCCTGTTCGAG
CTGGAAAACGGCCGGAAGAGAATGCTGGCCTCTGCCGGCGAACTGCAGAAGGGAAACGAACTGGCCCTGC
CCTCCAAATATGTGAACTTCCTGTACCTGGCCAGCCACTATGAGAAGCTGAAGGGCTCCCCCGAGGATAA
TGAGCAGAAACAGCTGTTTGTGGAACAGCACAAGCACTACCTGGACGAGATCATCGAGCAGATCAGCGAG
TTCTCCAAGAGAGTGATCCTGGCCGACGCTAATCTGGACAAAGTGCTGTCCGCCTACAACAAGCACCGGG
ATAAGCCCATCAGAGAGCAGGCCGAGAATATCATCCACCTGTTTACCCTGACCAATCTGGGAGCCCCTGC
CGCCTTCAAGTACTTTGACACCACCATCGACCGGAAGAGGTACACCAGCACCAAAGAGGTGCTGGACGCC
ACCCTGATCCACCAGAGCATCACCGGCCTGTACGAGACACGGATCGACCTGTCTCAGCTGGGAGGCGACA
AGCGACCTGCCGCCACAAAGAAGGCTGGACAGGCTAAGAAGAAGAAAGATTACAAAGACGATGACGATAA
GGGATCCGGCGCAACAAACTTCTCTCTGCTGAAACAAGCCGGAGATGTCGAAGAGAATCCTGGACCGACC
GAGTACAAGCCCACGGTGCGCCTCGCCACCCGCGACGACGTCCCCAGGGCCGTACGCACCCTCGCCGCCG
CGTTCGCCGACTACCCCGCCACGCGCCACACCGTCGATCCGGACCGCCACATCGAGCGGGTCACCGAGCT
GCAAGAACTCTTCCTCACGCGCGTCGGGCTCGACATCGGCAAGGTGTGGGTCGCGGACGACGGCGCCGCG
GTGGCGGTCTGGACCACGCCGGAGAGCGTCGAAGCGGGGGCGGTGTTCGCCGAGATCGGCCCGCGCATGG
CCGAGTTGAGCGGTTCCCGGCTGGCCGCGCAGCAACAGATGGAAGGCCTCCTGGCGCCGCACCGGCCCAA
GGAGCCCGCGTGGTTCCTGGCCACCGTCGGAGTCTCGCCCGACCACCAGGGCAAGGGTCTGGGCAGCGCC
GTCGTGCTCCCCGGAGTGGAGGCGGCCGAGCGCGCCGGGGTGCCCGCCTTCCTGGAGACCTCCGCGCCCC
GCAACCTCCCCTTCTACGAGCGGCTCGGCTTCACCGTCACCGCCGACGTCGAGGTGCCCGAAGGACCGCG
CACCTGGTGCATGACCCGCAAGCCCGGTGCCTGAACGCGTTAAGTCGACAATCAACCTCTGGATTACAAA
ATTTGTGAAAGATTGACTGGTATTCTTAACTATGTTGCTCCTTTTACGCTATGTGGATACGCTGCTTTAA
TGCCTTTGTATCATGCTATTGCTTCCCGTATGGCTTTCATTTTCTCCTCCTTGTATAAATCCTGGTTGCT
GTCTCTTTATGAGGAGTTGTGGCCCGTTGTCAGGCAACGTGGCGTGGTGTGCACTGTGTTTGCTGACGCA
ACCCCCACTGGTTGGGGCATTGCCACCACCTGTCAGCTCCTTTCCGGGACTTTCGCTTTCCCCCTCCCTA
TTGCCACGGCGGAACTCATCGCCGCCTGCCTTGCCCGCTGCTGGACAGGGGCTCGGCTGTTGGGCACTGA
CAATTCCGTGGTGTTGTCGGGGAAATCATCGTCCTTTCCTTGGCTGCTCGCCTGTGTTGCCACCTGGATT
CTGCGCGGGACGTCCTTCTGCTACGTCCCTTCGGCCCTCAATCCAGCGGACCTTCCTTCCCGCGGCCTGC
TGCCGGCTCTGCGGCCTCTTCCGCGTCTTCGCCTTCGCCCTCAGACGAGTCGGATCTCCCTTTGGGCCGC
CTCCCCGCGTCGACTTTAAGACCAATGACTTACAAGGCAGCTGTAGATCTTAGCCACTTTTTAAAAGAAA
AGGGGGGACTGGAAGGGCTAATTCACTCCCAACGAAGACAAGATCTGCTTTTTGCTTGTACTGGGTCTCT
CTGGTTAGACCAGATCTGAGCCTGGGAGCTCTCTGGCTAACTAGGGAACCCACTGCTTAAGCCTCAATAA
AGCTTGCCTTGAGTGCTTCAAGTAGTGTGTGCCCGTCTGTTGTGTGACTCTGGTAACTAGAGATCCCTCA
GACCCTTTTAGTCAGTGTGGAAAATCTCTAGCAGGGCCCGTTTAAACCCGCTGATCAGCCTCGACTGTGC
CTTCTAGTTGCCAGCCATCTGTTGTTTGCCCCTCCCCCGTGCCTTCCTTGACCCTGGAAGGTGCCACTCC
CACTGTCCTTTCCTAATAAAATGAGGAAATTGCATCGCATTGTCTGAGTAGGTGTCATTCTATTCTGGGG
GGTGGGGTGGGGCAGGACAGCAAGGGGGAGGATTGGGAAGACAATAGCAGGCATGCTGGGGATGCGGTGG
GCTCTATGGCTTCTGAGGCGGAAAGAACCAGCTGGGGCTCTAGGGGGTATCCCC
[124 nt withheld, positions 6915-7038]
C
[91 nt withheld, positions 7040-7130]
A
[49 nt withheld, positions 7132-7180]
CCTTTGACGTTGGAGTCCACGTTCTTT
[37 nt withheld, positions 7208-7244]
ACCCTATCTCGGTCTATTCTTTTGATTTATAAGGGATTTTGCCGATTTCGGCCTATTGGTTAAAAAATGA
GCTGATTTAACAAAAATTTAACGCGAATTAATTCTGTGGAATGTGTGTCAGTTAGGGTGTGGAAAGTCCC
CAGGCTCCCCAGCAGGCAGAAGTATGCAAAGCATGCATCTCAATTAGTCAGCAACCAGGTGTGGAAAGTC
CCCAGGCTCCCCAGCAGGCAGAAGTATGCAAAGCATGCATCTCAATTAGTCAGCAACCATAGTCCCGCCC
CTAACTCCGCCCATCCCGCCCCTAACTCCGCCCAGTTCCGCCCATTCTCCGCCCCATGGCTGACTAATTT
TTTTTATTTATGCAGAGGCCGAGGCCGCCTCTGCCTCTGAGCTATTCCAGAAGTAGTGAGGAGGCTTTTT
TGGAGGCCTAGGCTTTTGCAAAAAGCTCCCGGGAGCTTGTATATCCATTTTCGGATCTGATCAGCACGTG
TTGACAATTAATCATCGGCATAGTATATCGGCATAGTATAATACGACAAGGTGAGGAACTAAACCATGGC
CAAGTTGACCAGTGCCGTTCCGGTGCTCACCGCGCGCGACGTCGCCGGAGCGGTCGAGTTCTGGACCGAC
CGGCTCGGGTTCTCCCGGGACTTCGTGGAGGACGACTTCGCCGGTGTGGTCCGGGACGACGTGACCCTGT
TCATCAGCGCGGTCCAGGACCAGGTGGTGCCGGACAACACCCTGGCCTGGGTGTGGGTGCGCGGCCTGGA
CGAGCTGTACGCCGAGTGGTCGGAGGTCGTGTCCACGAACTTCCGGGACGCCTCCGGGCCGGCCATGACC
GAGATCGGCGAGCAGCCGTGGGGGCGGGAGTTCGCCCTGCGCGACCCGGCCGGCAACTGCGTGCACTTCG
TGGCCGAGGAGCAGGACTGACACGTGCTACGAGATTTCGATTCCACCGCCGCCTTCTATGAAAGGTTGGG
CTTCGGAATCGTTTTCCGGGACGCCGGCTGGATGATCCTCCAGCGCGGGGATCTCATGCTGGAGTTCTTC
GCCCACCCCAACTTGTTTATTGCAGCTTATAATGGTTACAAATAAAGCAATAGCATCACAAATTTCACAA
ATAAAGCATTTTTTTCACTGCATTCTAGTTGTGGTTTGTCCAAACTCATCAATGTATCTTATCATGTCTG
TATACCGTCGACCTCTAGCTAGAGCTTGGCGTAATCATGGTCATAGCTGTTTCCTGTGTGAAATTGTTAT
CCGCTCACAATTCCACACAACATACGAGCCGGAAGCATAAAGTGTAAAGCCTGGGGTGCCTAATGAGTGA
GCTAACTCACATTAATTGCGTTGCGCTCACTGCCCGCTTTCCAGTCGGGAAACCTGTCGTGCCAGCTGCA
TTAATGAATCGGCCAACGCGCGGGGAGAGGCGGTTTGCGTATTGGGCGCTCTTCCGCTTCCTCGCTCACT
GACTCGCTGCGCTCGGTCGTTCGGCTGCGGCGAGCGGTATCAGCTCACTCAAAGGCGGTAATACGGTTAT
CCACAGAATCAGGGGATAACGCAGGAAAGAACATGTGAGCAAAAGGCCAGCAAAAGGCCAGGAACCGTAA
AAAGGCCGCGTTGCTGGCGTTTTTCCATAGGCTCCGCCCCCCTGACGAGCATCACAAAAATCGACGCTCA
AGTCAGAGGTGGCGAAACCCGACAGGACTATAAAGATACCAGGCGTTTCCCCCTGGAAGCTCCCTCGTGC
GCTCTCCTGTTCCGACCCTGCCGCTTACCGGATACCTGTCCGCCTTTCTCCCTTCGGGAAGCGTGGCGCT
TTCTCATAGCTCACGCTGTAGGTATCTCAGTTCGGTGTAGGTCGTTCGCTCCAAGCTGGGCTGTGTGCAC
GAACCCCCCGTTCAGCCCGACCGCTGCGCCTTATCCGGTAACTATCGTCTTGAGTCCAACCCGGTAAGAC
ACGACTTATCGCCACTGGCAGCAGCCACTGGTAACAGGATTAGCAGAGCGAGGTATGTAGGCGGTGCTAC
AGAGTTCTTGAAGTGGTGGCCTAACTACGGCTACACTAGAAGAACAGTATTTGGTATCTGCGCTCTGCTG
AAGCCAGTTACCTTCGGAAAAAGAGTTGGTAGCTCTTGATCCGGCAAACAAACCACCGCTGGTAGCGGTG
GTTTTTTTGTTTGCAAGCAGCAGATTACGCGCAGAAAAAAAGGATCTCAAGAAGATCCTTTGATCTTTTC
TACGGGGTCTGACGCTCAGTGGAACGAAAACTCACGTTAAGGGATTTTGGTCATGAGATTATCAAAAAGG
ATCTTCACCTAGATCCTTTTAAATTAAAAATGAAGTTTTAAATCAATCTAAAGTATATATGAGTAAACTT
GGTCTGACAGTTACCAATGCTTAATCAGTGAGGCACCTATCTCAGCGATCTGTCTATTTCGTTCATCCAT
AGTTGCCTGACTCCCCGTCGTGTAGATAACTACGATACGGGAGGGCTTACCATCTGGCCCCAGTGCTGCA
ATGATACCGCGAGACCCACGCTCACCGGCTCCAGATTTATCAGCAATAAACCAGCCAGCCGGAAGGGCCG
AGCGCAGAAGTGGTCCTGCAACTTTATCCGCCTCCATCCAGTCTATTAATTGTTGCCGGGAAGCTAGAGT
AAGTAGTTCGCCAGTTAATAGTTTGCGCAACGTTGTTGCCATTGCTACAGGCATCGTGGTGTCACGCTCG
TCGTTTGGTATGGCTTCATTCAGCTCCGGTTCCCAACGATCAAGGCGAGTTACATGATCCCCCATGTTGT
GCAAAAAAGCGGTTAGCTCCTTCGGTCCTCCGATCGTTGTCAGAAGTAAGTTGGCCGCAGTGTTATCACT
CATGGTTATGGCAGCACTGCATAATTCTCTTACTGTCATGCCATCCGTAAGATGCTTTTCTGTGACTGGT
GAGTACTCAACCAAGTCATTCTGAGAATAGTGTATGCGGCGACCGAGTTGCTCTTGCCCGGCGTCAATAC
GGGATAATACCGCGCCACATAGCAGAACTTTAAAAGTGCTCATCATTGGAAAACGTTCTTCGGGGCGAAA
ACTCTCAAGGATCTTACCGCTGTTGAGATCCAGTTCGATGTAACCCACTCGTGCACCCAACTGATCTTCA
GCATCTTTTACTTTCACCAGCGTTTCTGGGTGAGCAAAAACAGGAAGGCAAAATGCCGCAAAAAAGGGAA
TAAGGGCGACACGGAAATGTTGAATACTCATACTCTTCCTTTTTCAATATTATTGAAGCATTTATCAGGG
TTATTGTCTCATGAGCGGATACATATTTGAATGTATTTAGAAAAATAAACAAATAGGGGTTCCGCGCACA
TTTCCCCGAAAAGTGCCACCTGACGTCGACGGATCGGGAGATCTCCCGATCCCCTATGGTGCACTCTCAG
TACAATCTGCTCTGATGCCGCATAGTTAAGCCAGTATCTGCTCCCTGCTTGTGTGTTGGAGGTCGCTGAG
TAGTGCGCGAGCAAAATTTAAGCTACAACAAGGCAAGGCTTGACCGACAATTGCATGAAGAATCTGCTTA
GGGTTAGGCGTTTTGCGCTGCTTCGCGATGTACGGGCCAGATATACGCGTTGACATTGATTATTGACTAG
TTATTAATAGTAATCAATTACGGGGTCATTAGTTCATAGCCCATATATGGAGTTCCGCGTTACATAACTT
ACGGTAAATGGCCCGCCTGGCTGACCGCCCAACGACCCCCGCCCATTGACGTCAATAATGACGTATGTTC
CCATAGTAACGCCAATAGGGACTTTCCATTGACGTCAATGGGTGGAGTATTTACGGTAAACTGCCCACTT
GGCAGTACATCAAGTGTATCATATGCCAAGTACGCCCCCTATTGACGTCAATGACGGTAAATGGCCCGCC
TGGCATTATGCCCAGTACATGACCTTATGGGACTTTCCTACTTGGCAGTACATCTACGTATTAGTCATCG
CTATTACCATGGTGATGCGGTTTTGGCAGTACATCAATGGGCGTGGATAGCGGTTTGACTCACGGGGATT
TCCAAGTCTCCACCCCATTGACGTCAATGGGAGTTTGTTTTGGCACCAAAATCAACGGGACTTTCCAAAA
TGTCGTAACAACTCCGCCCCATTGACGCAAATGGGCGGTAGGCGTGTACGGTGGGAGGTCTATATAAGCA
GCGCGTTTTGCCTGTACTGGGTCTCTCTGGTTAGACCAGATCTGAGCCTGGGAGCTCTCTGGCTAACTAG
GGAACCCACTGCTTAAGCCTCAATAAAGCTTGCCTTGAGTGCTTCAAGTAGTGTGTGCCCGTCTGTTGTG
TGACTCTGGTAACTAGAGATCCCTCAGACCCTTTTAGTCAGTGTGGAAAATCTCTAGCAGTGGCGCCCGA
ACAGGGACTTGAAAGCGAAAGGGAAACCAGAGGAGCTCTCTCGACGCAGGACTCGGCTTGCTGAAGCGCG
CACGGCAAGAGGCGAGGGGCGGCGACTGGTGAGTACGCCAAAAATTTTGACTAGCGGAGGCTAGAAGGAG
AGAGATGGGTGCGAGAGCGTCAGTATTAAGCGGGGGAGAATTAGATCGCGATGGGAAAAAATTCGGTTAA
GGCCAGGGGGAAAGAAAAAATATAAATTAAAACATATAGTATGGGCAAGCAGGGAGCTAGAACGATTCGC
AGTTAATCCTGGCCTGTTAGAAACATCAGAAGGCTGTAGACAAATACTGGGACAGCTACAACCATCCCTT
CAGACAGGATCAGAAGAACTTAGATCATTATATAATACAGTAGCAACCCTCTATTGTGTGCATCAAAGGA
TAGAGATAAAAGACACCAAGGAAGCTTTAGACAAGATAGAGGAAGAGCAAAACAAAAGTAAGACCACCGC
ACAGCAAGCGGCCGCTGATCTTCAGACCTGGAGGAGGAGATATGAGGGACAATTGGAGAAGTGAATTATA
TAAATATAAAGTAGTAAAAATTGAACCATTAGGAGTAGCACCCACCAAGGCAAAGAGAAGAGTGGTGCAG
AGAGAAAAAAGAGCAGTGGGAATAGGAGCTTTGTTCCTTGGGTTCTTGGGAGCAGCAGGAAGCACTATGG
GCGCAGCGTCAATGACGCTGACGGTACAGGCCAGACAATTATTGTCTGGTATAGTGCAGCAGCAGAACAA
TTTGCTGAGGGCTATTGAGGCGCAACAGCATCTGTTGCAACTCACAGTCTGGGGCATCAAGCAGCTCCAG
GCAAGAATCCTGGCTGTGGAAAGATACCTAAAGGATCAACAGCTCCTGGGGATTTGGGGTTGCTCTGGAA
AACTCATTTGCACCACTGCTGTGCCTTGGAATGCTAGTTGGAGTAATAAATCTCTGGAACAGATTTGGAA
TCACACGACCTGGATGGAGTGGGACAGAGAAATTAACAATTACACAAGCTTAATACACTCCTTAATTGAA
GAATCGCAAAACCAGCAAGAAAAGAATGAACAAGAATTATTGGAATTAGATAAATGGGCAAGTTTGTGGA
ATTGGTTTAACATAACAAATTGGCTGTGGTATATAAAATTATTCATAATGATAGTAGGAGGCTTGGTAGG
TTTAAGAATAGTTTTTGCTGTACTTTCTATAGTGAATAGAGTTAGGCAGGGATATTCACCATTATCGTTT
CAGACCCACCTCCCAACCCCGAGGGGACCCGACAGGCCCGAAGGAATAGAAGAAGAAGGTGGAGAGAGAG
ACAGAGACAGATCCATTCGATTAGTGAA
Features (pLannotate 1.2.2; 33 found; start..end, strand, type, name):
     56..173     +  misc_feature   cPPT/CTS: central polypurine tract and central termination sequence of HIV-1
    224..464     +  promoter       U6 promoter: RNA polymerase III promoter for human U6 snRNA
    493..568     +  misc_RNA       gRNA scaffold: guide RNA scaffold for the Streptococcus pyogenes CRISPR/Cas9 system
    586..604     +  CDS            small t antigen (fragment): SV40 (simian virus 40) small t antigen
    630..841     +  promoter       EF-1α core promoter: core promoter for human elongation factor EF-1α
    866..4969    +  CDS            Cas9: Cas9 (Csn1) endonuclease from the Streptococcus pyogenes Type II CRISPR/Cas system generates RNA-guided double strand breaks in DNA
   5107..5704    +  CDS            PuroR (fragment): puromycin N-acetyltransferase; pac from Streptomyces; confers resistance to puromycin
   5720..6308    +  misc_feature   WPRE: woodchuck hepatitis virus posttranscriptional regulatory element
   6359..6378    +  misc_feature   cPPT/CTS (fragment): central polypurine tract and central termination sequence of HIV-1
   6380..6613    +  LTR            3' LTR (ΔU3): self-inactivating 3' long terminal repeat (LTR) from HIV-1
   6645..6869    +  polyA_signal   bGH poly(A) signal: bovine growth hormone polyadenylation signal
   6873..6894    +  promoter       SV40 promoter (fragment): SV40 enhancer and early promoter
   6915..7343    +  rep_origin     f1 ori (sequence partly withheld): f1 bacteriophage origin of replication; arrow indicates direction of (+) strand synthesis
   7357..7686    +  promoter       SV40 promoter: SV40 enhancer and early promoter
   7734..7781    +  promoter       EM7 promoter: synthetic bacterial promoter&nbsp
   7800..8174    +  CDS            BleoR: antibiotic-binding protein; Sh ble from Streptoalloteichus hindustanus; confers resistance to bleomycin, phleomycin, and Zeocin™
   8184..8309    +  CDS            ble (fragment): BLE_KLEPN - Experimental evidence at protein level: Swiss-Prot protein existence level 1. Binding protein with a strong affinity to the bleomycin family of antibiotics. Binds to CL990; an antimitotic-antibiotic compound. From Klebsiella pneumoniae.
   8304..8425    +  polyA_signal   SV40 poly(A) signal: SV40 polyadenylation signal
   8496..8518    -  protein_bind   lac operator (fragment): The lac repressor binds to the lac operator to inhibit transcription in E. coli. This inhibition can be relieved by adding lactose or isopropyl-β-D-thiogalactopyranoside (IPTG). lac repressor encoded by lacI
   8522..8552    -  promoter       lac promoter: promoter for the E. coli lac operon
   8567..8588    -  protein_bind   CAP binding site: CAP binding activates transcription in the presence of cAMP. E. coli catabolite activator protein
   8601..8693    -  CDS            lacI (fragment): lac repressor; lacI; The lac repressor binds to the lac operator to inhibit transcription in E. coli. This inhibition can be relieved by adding lactose or isopropyl-β-D-thiogalactopyranoside (IPTG).
   8876..9464    -  rep_origin     ori: high-copy-number ColE1/pMB1/pBR322/pUC origin of replication
   9635..10495   -  CDS            AmpR: β-lactamase; bla; confers resistance to ampicillin, carbenicillin, and related antibiotics
  10496..10600   -  promoter       AmpR promoter: bla
  10659..10711   -  misc_feature   bom (fragment): basis of mobility region from pBR322
  10866..11245   +  enhancer       CMV enhancer: human cytomegalovirus immediate early enhancer
  11246..11445   +  promoter       CMV promoter: human cytomegalovirus (CMV) immediate early promoter
  11463..11643   +  LTR            5' LTR (truncated): truncated 5' long terminal repeat (LTR) from HIV-1
  11690..11815   +  misc_feature   HIV-1 Ψ: packaging signal of human immunodeficiency virus type 1
  11799..12162   +  CDS            HIV-1 gag (fragment): gag protein from human immunodeficiency virus 1; gag
  12308..12541   +  misc_feature   RRE: The Rev response element (RRE) of HIV-1 allows for Rev-dependent mRNA export from the nucleus to the cytoplasm.
  12918..6       +  CDS            Rev (fragment) (across the origin): human immunodeficiency virus 1 (HIV-1) Rev protein; rev; enhances nuclear export of unspliced and incompletely spliced viral mRNAs
