[The description below was written by a language model from this plasmid's Addgene catalogue record and pLannotate feature annotations shown in this document.]
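Description:
lentiCRISPR v2 puro - CRBN (#2) is an all-in-one, third-generation-style lentiviral CRISPR plasmid built on the lentiCRISPR v2 backbone, carrying a single guide RNA designed to knock out human CRBN (cereblon) by targeting the start region of exon 1. The guide was cloned between the backbone's BsmBI sites, which were destroyed in the process, placing it between the human U6 RNA polymerase III promoter and the Streptococcus pyogenes gRNA scaffold. Downstream, an EF-1α core promoter drives Cas9, followed by a puromycin N-acetyltransferase coding sequence for selection of transduced mammalian cells; the element linking Cas9 and PuroR is not annotated in the feature table. A WPRE after the cassette enhances transcript stability and expression.

The viral framework consists of a CMV enhancer/promoter fused to a truncated HIV-1 5' LTR, the Ψ packaging signal with a gag fragment, the RRE for Rev-dependent nuclear export, a cPPT/CTS, and a self-inactivating ΔU3 3' LTR, so the genome can be packaged when helper functions are supplied in trans but yields an integrated provirus with inactive LTR promoter activity. Outside the LTRs lie a bGH poly(A) signal, an f1 ori, an SV40/EM7-driven bleomycin/Zeocin resistance cassette, a high-copy ColE1-type origin, and AmpR for ampicillin selection in E. coli.

The catalogue lists a total size of about 14.9 kb, whereas the sequenced record is about 13.0 kb; the catalogue backbone figure may still include the filler that the guide replaces, but the record does not explain the difference. The plasmid is used to generate CRBN-deficient human cells, and its associated publication concerns a cereblon E3 ligase modulator.
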