Addgene plasmid #166241: lentiCRISPR v2 puro - CRBN (#2)
Purpose: sgRNA (#2) to generate a knockout of human CRBN by targeting the start region of Exon1
Depositing lab: Günter Schneider. Depositing organization: Klinikum der Technischen Universität München (TUM Klinikum). Publication: A novel Cereblon E3 ligase modulator with antitumor activity in gastrointestinal cancer. Lier S, Sellmer A, Orben F, Heinzlmeir S, Krauss L, Schneeweis C, Hassan Z, Schneider C, Schafer A, Pongratz H, Engleitner T, Ollinger R, Kuisl A, Bassermann F, Schlag C, Kong B, Dove S, Kuster B, Rad R, Reichert M, Wirth M, Saur D, Mahboobi S, Schneider G. Bioorg Chem. 2021 Nov 20:105505. doi: 10.1016/j.bioorg.2021.105505. PubMed 34838332.
Backbone
  Vector backbone: lentiCRISPR v2
  Backbone size w/o insert (bp): 14877
  Total vector size (bp): 14895
  Vector type: Mammalian Expression, Lentiviral, CRISPR
  Selectable markers: Puromycin
Growth in bacteria
  Bacterial resistance: Ampicillin, 100 μg/mL
  Growth temperature: 37°C
  Growth strain: NEB Stable
  Copy number: High Copy
Gene/Insert
  Gene/Insert name: CRBN
  gRNA/shRNA sequence: GCAGGACGCTGCGCACAACA
  Species: H. sapiens (human)
  GenBank ID: NM_016302
  Entrez Gene: CRBN (a.k.a. MRT2, MRT2A)
  Cloning method: Restriction Enzyme; 5′ cloning site BsmBI (destroyed during cloning); 3′ cloning site BsmBI (destroyed during cloning)
  Sequencing primers: 5′ GAGGGCCTATTTCCC
Terms and licenses: Academic/Nonprofit Terms; Industry Terms: Not Available to Industry
How to cite: lentiCRISPR v2 puro - CRBN (#2) was a gift from Günter Schneider (Addgene plasmid # 166241 ; http://n2t.net/addgene:166241 ; RRID:Addgene_166241)
